>Addgene plasmid #52161 | pChlr-5NQ | depositor partial sequence | sequence record 80769 | M13F(-40)
GGTCTCACAGGTATTTGCCTTATCCACACATCCTTATGGCAACCGAGTGATTCAGAGAATCCTGGAGCAC
TGTCTCCCTGACCAGACACTCCCTATTTTAGAGGAGCTTCACCAGCACAAGAGACCAAGCTTGGCGTAAT
CATGGTCATAGCTGTTTCCTGTGTGAAATTGTTATCCGCTCACAATTCCACACAACATACGAGCCGGAAG
CATAAAGTGTAAAGCCTGGGGTGCCT
