>Addgene plasmid #52161 | pChlr-5NQ | addgene partial sequence | sequence record 89952 | M13pUC-Fwd 5'-CCCAGTCACGACGTTGTAAAACG-3'
AGCTCGGTCTCACAGGTATTTGCCTTATCCACACATCCTTATGGCAACCGAGTGATTCAGAGAATCCTGG
AGCACTGTCTCCCTGACCAGACACTCCCTATTTTAGAGGAGCTTCACCAGCACAAGAGACCAAGCTTGGC
GTAATCATGGTCATAGCTGTTTCCTGTGTGAAATTGTTATCCGCTCACAATTCCACACAACATACGAGCC
GGAAGCATAAAGTGTAAAGCCTGGGGTGCCTAATGAGTGAGCTAACTCACATTAATTGCGTTGCGCTCAC
TGCCCGCTTTCCAGTCGGGAAACCTGTCGTGCCAGCTGCATTAATGAATCGGCCAACGCGCGGGGAGAGG
CGGTTTGCGTATTGGGCGCTCTTCCGCTTCCTCGCTCACTGACTCGCTGCGCTCGGTCGTTCGGCTGCGG
CGAGCGGTATCAGCTCACTCAAAGGCGGTAATACGGTTATCCACAGAATCAGGGGATAACGCAGGAAAGA
ACATGTGAGCAAAAGGCCAGCAAAAGGCCAGGAACCGTAAAAAGGCCGCGTTGCTGGCGTTTTTCCATAG
GCTCCGCCCCCCTGACGAGCATCACAAAAATCGACGCTCAAGTCAGAGGTGGTGAAACCCGACAGGACTA
TAAAGATACCAGGCGTTTCCCCCTGGAAGCTCCCTCGTGCGCTCTCCTGTTCCGACCCTGCCGCTTACCG
GATACCTGTCCGCCTTTCTCC
