[The description below was written by a language model from this plasmid's Addgene catalogue record.]
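Description:
pChlr-5NQ is a small, high-copy bacterial plasmid (about 2.3 kb in total) that serves as a module donor in a library for the modular assembly of designer PUF (Pumilio/FBF) RNA-binding proteins. Its backbone, pChlr-pNEB193, is a derivative of the pUC-type cloning vector pNEB193 in which the original ampicillin resistance gene (bla) was replaced by Gibson assembly with the chloramphenicol resistance gene from pACYC. The plasmid is therefore propagated in E. coli under chloramphenicol selection. The insert is flanked by standard M13 forward and reverse priming sites used for sequence verification. Although the plasmid is catalogued as a bacterial expression vector, the record names no promoter, tags or other regulatory elements driving the insert, and no feature table is provided.

The payload is a single repeat, module 5, of the Pumilio homology domain (PUM-HD) of human PUM1, corresponding to amino acids 169–204 of that domain. The record lists the insert size as 36, which matches the number of residues rather than the expected nucleotide length, so this figure should be treated with caution. Each PUF repeat contacts one RNA base, largely through side chains at defined positions within the repeat. Here position 12 has been changed from cysteine to asparagine, giving a 12N–16Q combination intended to recognise a uracil at position 4 of the target RNA. Combining this module with variants of the other repeats from the same collection allows a complete PUM-HD with a chosen sequence specificity to be built. According to the associated work, such proteins are used for specific post-transcriptional regulation of endogenous RNAs. The cloning method for the insert is not recorded.
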