Addgene plasmid #52161: pChlr-5NQ
Purpose: Encodes module 5 with amino acids 12N-16Q for recognition of nt 4U
Depositing lab: Huimin Zhao. Depositing organization: University of Illinois at Urbana-Champaign. Publication: Modular assembly of designer PUF proteins for specific post-transcriptional regulation of endogenous RNA. Abil Z, Denard CA, Zhao H. J Biol Eng. 2014 Mar 1;8(1):7. 10.1186/1754-1611-8-7 PubMed 24581042.
Backbone
  Vector backbone: pChlr-pNEB193
  Backbone manufacturer: New England Biolabs
  Backbone size w/o insert (bp): 2280
  Total vector size (bp): 2340
  Modifications to backbone: Replaced the original ampicillin resistance gene Bla with the chloramphenicol resistance gene Cam from pACYC (New England Biolabs) using the Gibson Assembly method.
  Vector type: Bacterial Expression
Growth in bacteria
  Bacterial resistance: Chloramphenicol, 25 μg/mL
  Growth temperature: 37°C
  Growth strain: Top10
  Copy number: High Copy
Gene/Insert
  Gene/Insert name: Pumilio homology domain amino acids 169-204 (alt name: PUM-HD module 5)
  Species: H. sapiens (human)
  Insert size (bp): 36
  Mutation: Changed 12C to 12N in Module 5
  GenBank ID: D43951
  Entrez Gene: PUM1 (a.k.a. HSPUM, NEDMSF, PUMH, PUMH1, PUML1, SCA47)
  Cloning method: Unknown
  Sequencing primers: 5′ M13 For; 3′ M13 Rev
Terms and licenses: Academic/Nonprofit Terms; Industry Terms: Not Available to Industry
How to cite: pChlr-5NQ was a gift from Huimin Zhao (Addgene plasmid # 52161 ; http://n2t.net/addgene:52161 ; RRID:Addgene_52161)
